>Addgene plasmid #80665 | pENTR-SYNZIP10 | depositor full sequence | sequence record 157333 | pENTR-SYNZIP10 sequence 2721 bps
CTTTCCTGCGTTATCCCCTGATTCTGTGGATAACCGTATTACCGCCTTTGAGTGAGCTGATACCGCTCGC
CGCAGCCGAACGACCGAGCGCAGCGAGTCAGTGAGCGAGGAAGCGGAAGAGCGCCCAATACGCAAACCGC
CTCTCCCCGCGCGTTGGCCGATTCATTAATGCAGCTGGCACGACAGGTTTCCCGACTGGAAAGCGGGCAG
TGAGCGCAACGCAATTAATACGCGTACCGCTAGCCAGGAAGAGTTTGTAGAAACGCAAAAAGGCCATCCG
TCAGGATGGCCTTCTGCTTAGTTTGATGCCTGGCAGTTTATGGCGGGCGTCCTGCCCGCCACCCTCCGGG
CCGTTGCTTCACAACGTTCAAATCCGCTCCCGGCGGATTTGTCCTACTCAGGAGAGCGTTCACCGACAAA
CAACAGATAAAACGAAAGGCCCAGTCTTCCGACTGAGCCTTTCGTTTTATTTGATGCCTGGCAGTTCCCT
ACTCTCGCGTTAACGCTAGCATGGATGTTTTCCCAGTCACGACGTTGTAAAACGACGGCCAGTCTTAAGC
TCGGGCCCCAAATAATGATTTTATTTTGACTGATAGTGACCTGTTCGTTGCAACAAATTGATGAGCAATG
CTTTTTTATAATGCCAACTTTGTACAAAAAAGCAGGCTCCGCGGCCGCCCCCTTCACCATGGGATCCAAC
CTGCTGGCGACCCTGCGTTCTACCGCTGCGGTTCTGGAAAACGAAAACCACGTACTGGAGAAGGAGAAAG
AGAAACTGCGCAAAGAAAAAGAACAGCTGCTGAACAAACTGGAAGCGTACAAATGATAAAAGGGTGGGCG
CGCCGACCCAGCTTTCTTGTACAAAGTTGGCATTATAAGAAAGCATTGCTTATCAATTTGTTGCAACGAA
CAGGTCACTATCAGTCAAAATAAAATCATTATTTGCCATCCAGCTGATATCCCCTATAGTGAGTCGTATT
ACATGGTCATAGCTGTTTCCTGGCAGCTCTGGCCCGTGTCTCAAAATCTCTGATGTTACATTGCACAAGA
TAAAAATATATCATCATGAACAATAAAACTGTCTGCTTACATAAACAGTAATACAAGGGGTGTTATGAGC
CATATTCAACGGGAAACGTCGAGGCCGCGATTAAATTCCAACATGGATGCTGATTTATATGGGTATAAAT
GGGCTCGCGATAATGTCGGGCAATCAGGTGCGACAATCTATCGCTTGTATGGGAAGCCCGATGCGCCAGA
GTTGTTTCTGAAACATGGCAAAGGTAGCGTTGCCAATGATGTTACAGATGAGATGGTCAGACTAAACTGG
CTGACGGAATTTATGCCTCTTCCGACCATCAAGCATTTTATCCGTACTCCTGATGATGCATGGTTACTCA
CCACTGCGATCCCCGGAAAAACAGCATTCCAGGTATTAGAAGAATATCCTGATTCAGGTGAAAATATTGT
TGATGCGCTGGCAGTGTTCCTGCGCCGGTTGCATTCGATTCCTGTTTGTAATTGTCCTTTTAACAGCGAT
CGCGTATTTCGTCTCGCTCAGGCGCAATCACGAATGAATAACGGTTTGGTTGATGCGAGTGATTTTGATG
ACGAGCGTAATGGCTGGCCTGTTGAACAAGTCTGGAAAGAAATGCATAAACTTTTGCCATTCTCACCGGA
TTCAGTCGTCACTCATGGTGATTTCTCACTTGATAACCTTATTTTTGACGAGGGGAAATTAATAGGTTGT
ATTGATGTTGGACGAGTCGGAATCGCAGACCGATACCAGGATCTTGCCATCCTATGGAACTGCCTCGGTG
AGTTTTCTCCTTCATTACAGAAACGGCTTTTTCAAAAATATGGTATTGATAATCCTGATATGAATAAATT
GCAGTTTCATTTGATGCTCGATGAGTTTTTCTAATCAGAATTGGTTAATTGGTTGTAACACTGGCAGAGC
ATTACGCTGACTTGACGGGACGGCGCAAGCTCATGACCAAAATCCCTTAACGTGAGTTACGCGTCGTTCC
ACTGAGCGTCAGACCCCGTAGAAAAGATCAAAGGATCTTCTTGAGATCCTTTTTTTCTGCGCGTAATCTG
CTGCTTGCAAACAAAAAAACCACCGCTACCAGCGGTGGTTTGTTTGCCGGATCAAGAGCTACCAACTCTT
TTTCCGAAGGTAACTGGCTTCAGCAGAGCGCAGATACCAAATACTGTCCTTCTAGTGTAGCCGTAGTTAG
GCCACCACTTCAAGAACTCTGTAGCACCGCCTACATACCTCGCTCTGCTAATCCTGTTACCAGTGGCTGC
TGCCAGTGGCGATAAGTCGTGTCTTACCGGGTTGGACTCAAGACGATAGTTACCGGATAAGGCGCAGCGG
TCGGGCTGAACGGGGGGTTCGTGCACACAGCCCAGCTTGGAGCGAACGACCTACACCGAACTGAGATACC
TACAGCGTGAGCATTGAGAAAGCGCCACGCTTCCCGAAGGGAGAAAGGCGGACAGGTATCCGGTAAGCGG
CAGGGTCGGAACAGGAGAGCGCACGAGGGAGCTTCCAGGGGGAAACGCCTGGTATCTTTATAGTCCTGTC
GGGTTTCGCCACCTCTGACTTGAGCGTCGATTTTTGTGATGCTCGTCAGGGGGGCGGAGCCTATGGAAAA
ACGCCAGCAACGCGGCCTTTTTACGGTTCCTGGCCTTTTGCTGGCCTTTTGCTCACATGTT
Features (pLannotate 1.2.2; 9 found; start..end, strand, type, name):
    121..213     +  CDS            lacI (fragment): lac repressor; lacI; The lac repressor binds to the lac operator to inhibit transcription in E. coli. This inhibition can be relieved by adding lactose or isopropyl-β-D-thiogalactopyranoside (IPTG).
    268..295     -  terminator     rrnB T2 terminator: transcription terminator T2 from the E. coli rrnB gene
    427..470     +  terminator     rrnB T1 terminator: Escherichia coli rrnB; transcription terminator T1 from the E. coli rrnB gene
    517..553     -  CDS            lacZα (fragment): LacZα fragment of β-galactosidase; lacZ fragment
    569..668     +  protein_bind   attL1: mutant version of attL; recombination site for the Gateway® LR reaction LR Clonase™
    846..945     -  protein_bind   attL2: mutant version of attL; recombination site for the Gateway® LR reaction LR Clonase™
    963..981     -  promoter       T7 promoter: promoter for bacteriophage T7 RNA polymerase
   1115..1924    +  CDS            KanR: aminoglycoside phosphotransferase; aph(3')-Ia; confers resistance to kanamycin in bacteria or G418 (Geneticin®) in eukaryotes
   2071..2659    +  rep_origin     ori: high-copy-number ColE1/pMB1/pBR322/pUC origin of replication
