[The description below was written by a language model from this plasmid's Addgene catalogue record and pLannotate feature annotations shown in this document.]
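Description:
pENTR-SYNZIP10 is a Gateway entry clone built on the commercial pENTR/D-TOPO backbone, carrying the coding sequence for SYNZIP10, a synthetic coiled-coil peptide. The 129 bp insert was introduced by TOPO cloning into the roughly 2.6 kb backbone, giving a 2,721 bp plasmid. It is maintained in E. coli through a high-copy ColE1/pUC-type origin of replication and selected with kanamycin via an aminoglycoside phosphotransferase (KanR) gene.

The annotated features match a standard entry-vector layout. The feature table does not annotate the SYNZIP10 insert, but its expected position is the interval between the attL1 and attL2 recombination sites. These sites allow the insert to be transferred by an LR Clonase reaction into any attR-containing Gateway destination vector while preserving orientation and reading frame. Upstream of attL1 sit the rrnB T1 and T2 transcription terminators, which insulate the cloning region from read-through transcription originating in the backbone. A T7 promoter lies just beyond attL2, pointing back towards the insert. The short lacI and lacZα fragments detected are residual backbone sequence rather than functional genes. M13 forward and reverse priming sites flanking the cassette are listed for sequence verification.

As an entry vector, the plasmid has no annotated promoter positioned to express the peptide in the sense direction. It serves instead as a shuttle source for moving SYNZIP10 into expression vectors of choice. The SYNZIP peptides form a toolbox of heterospecific coiled-coil interaction domains characterised in vitro and in vivo, used in synthetic biology to engineer defined protein–protein associations. The record does not state SYNZIP10's binding partners.
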