Addgene plasmid #80665: pENTR-SYNZIP10
Purpose: Encodes the synthetic coiled coil peptide SYNZIP10
Depositing lab: Amy Keating. Depositing organization: Massachusetts Institute of Technology. Publication: SYNZIP protein interaction toolbox: in vitro and in vivo specifications of heterospecific coiled-coil interaction domains. Thompson KE, Bashor CJ, Lim WA, Keating AE. ACS Synth Biol. 2012 Apr 20;1(4):118-29. 10.1021/sb200015u PubMed 22558529.
Backbone
  Vector backbone: pENTR_D-TOPO
  Backbone manufacturer: Invitrogen
  Backbone size w/o insert (bp): 2592
  Vector type: Entry vector
Growth in bacteria
  Bacterial resistance: Kanamycin, 50 μg/mL
  Growth temperature: 37°C
  Growth strain: DH5alpha
  Copy number: Unknown
Gene/Insert
  Gene/Insert name: SYNZIP10
  Species: Synthetic
  Insert size (bp): 129
  Cloning method: TOPO Cloning
  Sequencing primers: 5′ M13 (-21) Forward, TGTAAAACGACGGCCAGT; 3′ M13 Reverse, CAGGAAACAGCTATGAC
Terms and licenses: Academic/Nonprofit Terms; Industry Terms: Not Available to Industry
How to cite: pENTR-SYNZIP10 was a gift from Amy Keating (Addgene plasmid # 80665 ; http://n2t.net/addgene:80665 ; RRID:Addgene_80665)
