>Addgene plasmid #80665 | pENTR-SYNZIP10 | depositor partial sequence | sequence record 157334 | SYNZIP10
AACCTGCTGGCGACCCTGCGTTCTACCGCTGCGGTTCTGGAAAACGAAAACCACGTACTGGAGAAGGAGA
AAGAGAAACTGCGCAAAGAAAAAGAACAGCTGCTGAACAAACTGGAAGCGTACAAATGATAA
