>Addgene plasmid #80665 | pENTR-SYNZIP10 | addgene partial sequence | sequence record 164535 | M13-F20 5'-TGTAAAACGACGGCCAGT-3'
TTGACTGATAGTGACCTGTTCGTTGCAACAAATTGATGAGCAATGCTTTTTTATAATGCCAACTTTGTAC
AAAAAAGCAGGCTCCGCGGCCGCCCCCTTCACCATGGGATCCAACCTGCTGGCGACCCTGCGTTCTACCG
CTGCGGTTCTGGAAAACGAAAACCACGTACTGGAGAAGGAGAAAGAGAAACTGCGCAAAGAAAAAGAACA
GCTGCTGAACAAACTGGAAGCGTACAAATGATAAAAGGGTGGGCGCGCCGACCCAGCTTTCTTGTACAAA
GTTGGCATTATAAGAAAGCATTGCTTATCAATTTGTTGCAACGAACAGGTCACTATCAGTCAAAATAAAA
TCATTATTTGCCATCCAGCTGATATCCCCTATAGTGAGTCGTATTACATGGTCATAGCTGTTTCCTGGCA
GCTCTGGCCCGTGTCTCAAAATCTCTGATGTTACATTGCACAAGATAAAAATATATCATCATGAACAATA
AAACTGTCTGCTTACATAAACAGTAATACAAGGGGTGTTATGAGCCATATTCAACGGGAAACGTC
