>Addgene plasmid #80665 | pENTR-SYNZIP10 | addgene partial sequence | sequence record 164537 | M13-Rev 5'-CAGGAAACAGCTATGACC-3'
AATAATGATTTTATTTTGACTGATAGTGACCTGTTCGTTGCAACAAATTGATAAGCAATGCTTTCTTATA
ATGCCAACTTTGTACAAGAAAGCTGGGTCGGCGCGCCCACCCTTTTATCATTTGTACGCTTCCAGTTTGT
TCAGCAGCTGTTCTTTTTCTTTGCGCAGTTTCTCTTTCTCCTTCTCCAGTACGTGGTTTTCGTTTTCCAG
AACCGCAGCGGTAGAACGCAGGGTCGCCAGCAGGTTGGATCCCATGGTGAAGGGGGCGGCCGCGGAGCCT
GCTTTTTTGTACAAAGTTGGCATTATAAAAAAGCATTGCTCATCAATTTGTTGCAACGAACAGGTCACTA
TCAGTCAAAATAAAATCATTATTTGGGGCCCGAGCTTAAGACTGG
